>Addgene plasmid #235786 | pME_Cp_0_1_005_rbcL_5'Hom_Cr | addgene full sequence | sequence record 475787 | Addgene NGS Result
GGTCTCGAACACGTCTCGAACAGTAAAAACACATAACTCCACGTAAGCGCATTTTCTTACAATCAAAGAA
TGCCAATTGTTCTTTGCTTGTTGTAAAAGAAAAACTAGGCTTTTTCTTTGAAAACATTTCAGCATATTCA
ACAACTTTTATAGATTGGTTTAGCGGATGATGGGACTCGAACCCACAACCTCGAACTTGGAAGGATCGCA
CTCTACCGATTGAGTTACATCCGCTTTAGTATGTTACTATTTCTTTTATTATAACTTATAAAATATAATA
CATAAAGATAAATTCTATAATAAAAAGCTAAGATTTTATTTTTCTGGCACATCGTAATTTATAAAGACAG
GCAAATTTAAACAAAAGATAACTTTAGAACTTAATTTTAAAAATGTAAAATGATGTTTAGGTATTTAACC
TAAACACCATAAAAATAAAAACGATGTTTATGCTATTCACATAAACATCATGAAAAATAAAAATTAAAGT
TTGTCAATAGTATCAAATTCGAATTTAATTTCTTTCCAAACTTCACATGCAGCAGCAAGTTCTGGTGACC
ATTTACAAGCTGAACGAATTACGTCGCCACCTTCACGAGCAAGGTCACGACCTTCGTTACGAGCTTGAGT
ACAAGCTTCAAGAGCTACACGGTTAGCTGCAGCACCTGGAGCGTTACCCCAAGGGTGACCTAGAGTACCA
CCACCGAACTGAAGACATGCGTCATCACCGAAGATTTCAACTAAAGCTGGCATGTGCCATACGTGAATAC
CACCTGAAGCAACTGGCATAACACCTGGCATTGAACACCAGTCTTGAGTGAAGTAAATACCACGGCTACG
GTCTTTTTCAACGTAGTCATCACGCATTAAGTCTACGAAACCTAGAGTAACTTCACGTTCACCTTCTAGT
TTACCTACAACAGTACCAGAGTGAAGGTGGTCACCACCAGACATACGAAGAGCTTTAGCAAGAACACGGA
AGTGAATACCGTGGTTACGTTGACGGTCAATAACCGCGTGCATAGCACGGTGGATGTGTAGAAGAAGACC
GTTGTCACGACAGTAGATAGCTAATGAAGTGTTAGCTGTGAAACCACCTGTTAAGTAGTCGTGCATAATA
ATAGGTACACCTAATTCTTTAGCACATACTGCACGTTTCATCATTTCTTCACAAGTACCAGCAGTAGCGT
TTAAGTAGTGACCTTTAACTTCACCTGTTTCTGCTTGAGCTTTGTAAATAGCTTCAGCAACGAAAAGGAA
ACGGTCACGCCAACGCATGAATGGTTGTGAGTTTACGTTTTCGTCGTCTTTAGTAAAGTCAAGACCACCA
CGTAAACATTCATAAACTGCACGACCGTAGTTTTTAGCTGAAAGACCTAATTTAGGTTTGATTGTACAAC
CTAAAAGACCACGACCATATTTGTTTAATTTGTCACGTTCTACCTGAATACCGTGTGGAGGACCTACGAA
TGTTTTAACGTAAGCAGGTGGAATACGAAGGTCTTCAAGACGTAGAGCACGTAAAGCTTTGAAACCGAAT
ACGTTACCTACAATAGAAGTGAACATGTTAGTTACTGAACCTTCTTCGAATAAGTCGATTGGGTAAGCTA
CGTAAGCAATGTATTGGTTGTCTTCACCCGGAACTGGTTCGATATCGTAACAACGACCTTTGTAACGGTC
AAGACTTGTTAAACCGTCAGTCCATACTGTAGTCCATGTACCTGTTGAAGATTCAGCAGCTACAGCAGCA
CCACATTCTTCAGGTGGAACACCTGGTTGTGGAGTCATACGGAATGCAGCTAAAATATCAGTATCTCTTA
CTACGTAATCAGGTGTGTAGTATGTTAAACGGTAGTCTTTTACACCGGCTTTGAATCCAGCACCTGCTTT
AGTTTCTGTTTGTGGAACCATTTATATAAATAAATGTAACTTCTTTTGACGATCCTAAAATAATCTGTCC
GGAAATATAATTTAAAAATTGTTGAAAAATTTTAAATACATTTAAATATATTATATATTTAGAAATAAAA
AATAATGTAAACTAGCAAATTTATGTACTTGTCTTATCAGTCGAGCATAGAAAGGGCCTTTAGGTATATG
TCGGTCGTCTTACGCAGTTTACTTACGGAGTGAGACCACTCATCGCGACTAGTAGCGGCCGCTGCAGTCC
GGCAAAAAAGGGCAAGGTGTCACCACCCTGCCCTTTTTCTTTAAAACCGAAAAGATTACTTCGCGTTATG
CAGGCTTCCTCGCTCACTGACTCGCTGCGCTCGGTCGTTCGGCTGCGGCGAGCGGTATCAGCTCACTCAA
AGGCGGTAATACGGTTATCCACAGAATCAGGGGATAACGCAGGAAAGAACATGTGAGCAAAAGGCCAGCA
AAAGGCCAGGAACCGTAAAAAGGCCGCGTTGCTGGCGTTTTTCCATAGGCTCCGCCCCCCTGACGAGCAT
CACAAAAATCGACGCTCAAGTCAGAGGTGGCGAAACCCGACAGGACTATAAAGATACCAGGCGTTTCCCC
CTGGAAGCTCCCTCGTGCGCTCTCCTGTTCCGACCCTGCCGCTTACCGGATACCTGTCCGCCTTTCTCCC
TTCGGGAAGCGTGGCGCTTTCTCATAGCTCACGCTGTAGGTATCTCAGTTCGGTGTAGGTCGTTCGCTCC
AAGCTGGGCTGTGTGCACGAACCCCCCGTTCAGCCCGACCGCTGCGCCTTATCCGGTAACTATCGTCTTG
AGTCCAACCCGGTAAGACACGACTTATCGCCACTGGCAGCAGCCACTGGTAACAGGATTAGCAGAGCGAG
GTATGTAGGCGGTGCTACAGAGTTCTTGAAGTGGTGGCCTAACTACGGCTACACTAGAAGAACAGTATTT
GGTATCTGCGCTCTGCTGAAGCCAGTTACCTTCGGAAAAAGAGTTGGTAGCTCTTGATCCGGCAAACAAA
CCACCGCTGGTAGCGGTGGTTTTTTTGTTTGCAAGCAGCAGATTACGCGCAGAAAAAAAGGATCTCAAGA
AGATCCTTTGATCTTTTCTACGGGGTCTGACGCTCAGTGGAACGAAAACTCACGTTAAGGGATTTTGGTC
ATGAGATTATCAAAAAGGATCTTCACCTAGATCCTTTTAAATTAAAAATGAAGTTTTAAATCAATCTAAA
GTATATATGAGTAAACTTGGTCTGACAGCTCGAGGCTTGGATTCTCACCAATAAAAAACGCCCGGCGGCA
ACCGAGCGTTCTGAACAAATCCAGATGGAGTTCTGAGGTCATTACTGGATCTATCAACAGGAGTCCAAGC
GAGCTCGATATCAAATTACGCCCCGCCCTGCCACTCGTCGCAGTACTGTTGTAATTCATTAAGCATTCTG
CCGACATGGAAGCCATCACAAACGGCATGATGAACCTGAATCGCCAGCGGCATCAGCACCTTGTCGCCTT
GCGTATAATATTTGCCCATGGTGAAAACGGGGGCGAAGAAGTTGTCCATATTGGCCACGTTTAAATCAAA
ACTGGTGAAACTCACCCAGGGATTGGCTGATACGAAAAACATATTCTCAATAAACCCTTTAGGGAAATAG
GCCAGGTTTTCACCGTAACACGCCACATCTTGCGAATATATGTGTAGAAACTGCCGGAAATCGTCGTGGT
ATTCACTCCAGAGTGATGAAAACGTTTCAGTTTGCTCATGGAAAACGGTGTAACAAGGGTGAACACTATC
CCATATCACCAGCTCACCGTCTTTCATTGCCATACGAAATTCCGGATGAGCATTCATCAGGCGGGCAAGA
ATGTGAATAAAGGCCGGATAAAACTTGTGCTTATTTTTCTTTACGGTCTTTAAAAAGGCCGTAATATCCA
GCTGAACGGTCTGGTTATAGGTACATTGAGCAACTGACTGAAATGCCTCAAAATGTTCTTTACGATGCCA
TTGGGATATATCAACGGTGGTATATCCAGTGATTTTTTTCTCCATTTTAGCTTCCTTAGCTCCTGAAAAT
CTCGATAACTCAAAAAATACGCCCGGTAGTGATCTTATTTCATTATGGTGAAAGTTGGAACCTCTTACGT
GCCCGATCAACTCGAGTGCCACCTGACGTCTAAGAAACCATTATTATCATGACATTAACCTATAAAAATA
GGCGTATCACGAGGCAGAATTTCAGATAAAAAAAATCCTTAGCTTTCGCTAAGGATGATTTCTGGAATTC
GCGGCCGCTTCTAGAGCGATGAGT
Features (pLannotate 1.2.2; 10 found; start..end, strand, type, name):
    161..233     -  ncRNA          tRNA: Accession: RF00005 - tRNA
    487..1911    -  CDS            rbcL: RBL_CHLRE - Experimental evidence at protein level: Swiss-Prot protein existence level 1. RuBisCO catalyzes two reactions: the carboxylation of D- ribulose 1,5-bisphosphate, the primary event in carbon dioxide fixation, as well as the oxidative fragmentation of the pentose substrate in the photorespiration process. Both reactions occur simultaneously and in competition at the same active site. From Chlamydomonas reinhardtii (Chlamydomonas smithii).
   2148..2167    +  misc_feature   BioBrick suffix: universal suffix for all parts
   2168..2225    +  terminator     his operon terminator: This putative transcriptin terminator from the E. coli his operon has a 2-bp deletion introduced during synthesis. Its efficiency has not been determined.
   2420..3008    -  rep_origin     ori: high-copy-number ColE1/pMB1/pBR322/pUC origin of replication
   3191..3285    -  terminator     lambda t0 terminator: transcription terminator from phage lambda
   3309..3965    -  CDS            cat: CAT_ECOLX - Experimental evidence at protein level: Swiss-Prot protein existence level 1. This enzyme is an effector of chloramphenicol resistance in bacteria. From Escherichia coli. This protein is used as a marker in many commonly used cloning vectors, such as pACYC184.
   3966..4063    -  promoter       cat promoter: promoter of the E. coli cat gene encoding chloramphenicol acetyltransferase
   4149..4192    -  terminator     bacterial terminator: putative bacterial transcription terminator
   4195..4216    +  misc_feature   BioBrick prefix: BioBrick prefix for parts that do not start with "ATG"
