[The description below was written by a language model from this plasmid's Addgene catalogue record and pLannotate feature annotations shown in this document.]
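Description:
pME_Cp_0_1_005_rbcL_5'Hom_Cr is a level 0 part plasmid from a modular cloning toolkit for engineering the chloroplast genome of Chlamydomonas reinhardtii. It is built on the small pME_Cp_UAV_GFP acceptor backbone (about 2.1 kb), into which the part was inserted through BsaI sites that were destroyed during cloning, as is typical for Golden Gate-style assembly. The plasmid is maintained in E. coli through a high-copy ColE1/pUC-type origin. It is selected with chloramphenicol through a cat gene driven by its native promoter and followed by the lambda t0 terminator. Further bacterial terminators and BioBrick prefix and suffix sequences flank the insert position, which should insulate the part from read-through transcription in the backbone.

The roughly 2.1 kb insert is unmutated chloroplast DNA from strain CC-125 and serves as the 5' homology arm for the rbcL locus. The feature table shows that it contains the complete rbcL coding sequence, which encodes the RuBisCO large subunit, along with an adjacent tRNA gene; both lie on the reverse strand relative to the plasmid numbering. The plasmid has no algal selection marker, reporter or dedicated expression cassette of its own. Instead, it supplies one standardised part, assigned to the M1 position of the assembly scheme. The record implies that it is combined with other parts, presumably including a matching 3' homology arm and the cargo, to build higher-level constructs. In those constructs the arm directs homologous recombination so that the assembled DNA integrates into the chloroplast genome at rbcL.
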