Addgene plasmid #235786: pME_Cp_0_1_005_rbcL_5'Hom_Cr
Purpose: 5' Homology rbcL in the M1 position used for genome integration at the rbcL locus
Depositing lab: Tobias Erb. Depositing organization: Max Planck Institute for Terrestrial Microbiology. Publication: A modular high-throughput approach for advancing synthetic biology in the chloroplast of Chlamydomonas. Inckemann RM, Chotel T, Burgis M, Brinkmann CK, Andreas L, Baumann J, Sharma P, Klose M, Barrett J, Ries F, Paczia N, Glatter T, Mackinder LCM, Willmund F, Erb TJ. Nat Plants. 2025 Nov;11(11):2332-2349. doi: 10.1038/s41477-025-02126-2. Epub 2025 Nov 3. PubMed 41184475.
Backbone
  Vector backbone: pME_Cp_UAV_GFP
  Backbone size w/o insert (bp): 2101
  Vector type: Synthetic Biology
Growth in bacteria
  Bacterial resistance: Chloramphenicol, 25 μg/mL
  Growth temperature: 37°C
  Growth strain: DH5alpha
  Copy number: High Copy
Gene/Insert
  Gene/Insert name: 5' Homology region of the rbcL locus of Chlamydomonas reinhardtii chloroplast CC-125
  Species: Chlamydomonas reinhardtii
  Insert size (bp): 2123
  Mutation: none
  Cloning method: Restriction Enzyme; 5′ cloning site BsaI (destroyed during cloning); 3′ cloning site BsaI (destroyed during cloning)
  Sequencing primers: 5′ CGTATCACGAGGCAGAATTTC; 3′ CCTGCATAACGCGAAGTAATC
Terms and licenses: Academic/Nonprofit Terms; Industry Terms: Not Available to Industry
Depositor comments: Please visit https://doi.org/10.1101/2024.05.08.593163 for bioRxiv preprint.
How to cite: pME_Cp_0_1_005_rbcL_5'Hom_Cr was a gift from Tobias Erb (Addgene plasmid # 235786 ; http://n2t.net/addgene:235786 ; RRID:Addgene_235786)
